>Addgene plasmid #229428 | HA-MOB1B | addgene full sequence | sequence record 456137 | Addgene NGS Result
TTAATGTAGTCTTATGCAATACTCTTGTAGTCTTGCAACATGGTAACGATGAGTTAGCAACATGCCTTAC
AAGGAGAGAAAAAGCACCGTGCATGCCGATTGGTGGAAGTAAGGTGGTACGATCGTGCCTTATTAGGAAG
GCAACAGACGGGTCTGACATGGATTGGACGAACCACTGAATTGCCGCATTGCAGAGATATTGTATTTAAG
TGCCTAGCTCGATACATAAACGGGTCTCTCTGGTTAGACCAGATCTGAGCCTGGGAGCTCTCTGGCTAAC
TAGGGAACCCACTGCTTAAGCCTCAATAAAGCTTGCCTTGAGTGCTTCAAGTAGTGTGTGCCCGTCTGTT
GTGTGACTCTGGTAACTAGAGATCCCTCAGACCCTTTTAGTCAGTGTGGAAAATCTCTAGCAGTGGCGCC
CGAACAGGGACTTGAAAGCGAAAGGGAAACCAGAGGAGCTCTCTCGACGCAGGACTCGGCTTGCTGAAGC
GCGCACGGCAAGAGGCGAGGGGCGGCGACTGGTGAGTACGCCAAAAATTTTGACTAGCGGAGGCTAGAAG
GAGAGAGATGGGTGCGAGAGCGTCAGTATTAAGCGGGGGAGAATTAGATCGCGATGGGAAAAAATTCGGT
TAAGGCCAGGGGGAAAGAAAAAATATAAATTAAAACATATAGTATGGGCAAGCAGGGAGCTAGAACGATT
CGCAGTTAATCCTGGCCTGTTAGAAACATCAGAAGGCTGTAGACAAATACTGGGACAGCTACAACCATCC
CTTCAGACAGGATCAGAAGAACTTAGATCATTATATAATACAGTAGCAACCCTCTATTGTGTGCATCAAA
GGATAGAGATAAAAGACACCAAGGAAGCTTTAGACAAGATAGAGGAAGAGCAAAACAAAAGTAAGACCAC
CGCACAGCAAGCGGCCGCTGATCTTCAGACCTGGAGGAGGAGATATGAGGGACAATTGGAGAAGTGAATT
ATATAAATATAAAGTAGTAAAAATTGAACCATTAGGAGTAGCACCCACCAAGGCAAAGAGAAGAGTGGTG
CAGAGAGAAAAAAGAGCAGTGGGAATAGGAGCTTTGTTCCTTGGGTTCTTGGGAGCAGCAGGAAGCACTA
TGGGCGCAGCGTCAATGACGCTGACGGTACAGGCCAGACAATTATTGTCTGGTATAGTGCAGCAGCAGAA
CAATTTGCTGAGGGCTATTGAGGCGCAACAGCATCTGTTGCAACTCACAGTCTGGGGCATCAAGCAGCTC
CAGGCAAGAATCCTGGCTGTGGAAAGATACCTAAAGGATCAACAGCTCCTGGGGATTTGGGGTTGCTCTG
GAAAACTCATTTGCACCACTGCTGTGCCTTGGAATGCTAGTTGGAGTAATAAATCTCTGGAACAGATTTG
GAATCACACGACCTGGATGGAGTGGGACAGAGAAATTAACAATTACACAAGCTTAATACACTCCTTAATT
GAAGAATCGCAAAACCAGCAAGAAAAGAATGAACAAGAATTATTGGAATTAGATAAATGGGCAAGTTTGT
GGAATTGGTTTAACATAACAAATTGGCTGTGGTATATAAAATTATTCATAATGATAGTAGGAGGCTTGGT
AGGTTTAAGAATAGTTTTTGCTGTACTTTCTATAGTGAATAGAGTTAGGCAGGGATATTCACCATTATCG
TTTCAGACCCACCTCCCAACCCCGAGGGGACCCAGACCACAATTTTAAAAGAAAAGGGGGGATTGGGGGG
TACAGTGCAGGGGAAAGAATAGTAGACATAATAGCAACAGACATACAAACTAAAGAATTACAAAAACAAA
TTACAAAAATTCAAAATTTTCGGGTTTATTACAGGGACAGCAGAGATCCACTTTGGCGCCGGCTCGAGTG
GCTCCGGTGCCCGTCAGTGGGCAGAGCGCACATCGCCCACAGTCCCCGAGAAGTTGGGGGGAGGGGTCGG
CAATTGAACCGGTGCCTAGAGAAGGTGGCGCGGGGTAAACTGGGAAAGTGATGTCGTGTACTGGCTCCGC
CTTTTTCCCGAGGGTGGGGGAGAACCGTATATAAGTGCAGTAGTCGCCGTGAACGTTCTTTTTCGCAACG
GGTTTGCCGCCAGAACACAGGTGTCGTGACGCGGGATCCGCCACCATGTACCCCTACGACGTGCCCGACT
ACGCCGGCTATCCGTATGATGTCCCGGACTATGCAGGAAGCGGAAGCTTCTTGTTTGGTAGTCGCTCTTC
TAAAACTTTTAAACCAAAGAAGAACATTCCAGAGGGTTCTCACCAGTATGAGCTCTTAAAACACGCAGAA
GCCACACTTGGCAGTGGCAACCTTCGGATGGCTGTCATGCTTCCTGAAGGGGAAGATCTCAATGAATGGG
TTGCAGTTAACACTGTGGATTTCTTCAATCAGATCAACATGCTTTATGGAACTATCACAGACTTCTGTAC
AGAAGAGAGTTGTCCAGTGATGTCAGCTGGCCCAAAATATGAGTATCATTGGGCAGATGGAACGAACATA
AAGAAACCTATTAAGTGCTCTGCACCAAAGTATATTGATTACTTGATGACTTGGGTTCAGGACCAGTTGG
ATGATGAGACGTTATTTCCATCAAAAATTGGTGTCCCGTTCCCAAAGAATTTCATGTCTGTGGCAAAAAC
TATACTCAAACGCCTCTTTAGGGTTTATGCTCACATTTATCATCAGCATTTTGACCCTGTGATCCAGCTT
CAGGAGGAAGCACATCTAAATACATCTTTCAAGCACTTTATTTTTTTTGTCCAGGAATTCAACCTTATTG
ATAGAAGAGAACTTGCACCACTCCAAGAACTGATTGAAAAACTCACCTCAAAAGACAGATGAGCAATTCC
GCCCCTCTCCCTCCCCCCCCCCTAACGTTACTGGCCGAAGCCGCTTGGAATAAGGCCGGTGTGCGTTTGT
CTATATGTTATTTTCCACCATATTGCCGTCTTTTGGCAATGTGAGGGCCCGGAAACCTGGCCCTGTCTTC
TTGACGAGCATTCCTAGGGGTCTTTCCCCTCTCGCCAAAGGAATGCAAGGTCTGTTGAATGTCGTGAAGG
AAGCAGTTCCTCTGGAAGCTTCTTGAAGACAAACAACGTCTGTAGCGACCCTTTGCAGGCAGCGGAACCC
CCCACCTGGCGACAGGTGCCTCTGCGGCCAAAAGCCACGTGTATAAGATACACCTGCAAAGGCGGCACAA
CCCCAGTGCCACGTTGTGAGTTGGATAGTTGTGGAAAGAGTCAAATGGCTCTCCTCAAGCGTATTCAACA
AGGGGCTGAAGGATGCCCAGAAGGTACCCCATTGTATGGGATCTGATCTGGGGCCTCGGTGCACATGCTT
TACATGTGTTTAGTCGAGGTTAAAAAAACGTCTAGGCCCCCCGAACCACGGGGACGTGGTTTTCCTTTGA
AAAACACGATGATAATATGGCCACAACCATGAAGACCTTCAACATCTCTCAGCAGGACCTTGAGCTGGTG
GAAGTTGCCACTGAGAAAATCACCATGCTCTATGAGGACAACAAGCACCATGTTGGTGCTGCCATCAGGA
CCAAGACAGGAGAAATCATCTCTGCTGTCCACATTGAAGCCTACATTGGCAGGGTCACTGTGTGTGCAGA
GGCCATTGCCATTGGGTCTGCAGTCTCCAATGGGCAGAAGGACTTTGACACCATTGTGGCTGTGAGGCAC
CCCTACAGTGATGAGGTGGACAGGTCCATCAGAGTGGTGTCCCCCTGTGGCATGTGCAGGGAGCTCATCT
CAGACTATGCCCCTGATTGCTTTGTTCTGATTGAGATGAATGGCAAGCTGGTCAAGACAACCATTGAGGA
GCTGATTCCACTGAAATACACCAGAAACTAAACGCGTTAAGTCGACAATCAACCTCTGGATTACAAAATT
TGTGAAAGATTGACTGGTATTCTTAACTATGTTGCTCCTTTTACGCTATGTGGATACGCTGCTTTAATGC
CTTTGTATCATGCTATTGCTTCCCGTATGGCTTTCATTTTCTCCTCCTTGTATAAATCCTGGTTGCTGTC
TCTTTATGAGGAGTTGTGGCCCGTTGTCAGGCAACGTGGCGTGGTGTGCACTGTGTTTGCTGACGCAACC
CCCACTGGTTGGGGCATTGCCACCACCTGTCAGCTCCTTTCCGGGACTTTCGCTTTCCCCCTCCCTATTG
CCACGGCGGAACTCATCGCCGCCTGCCTTGCCCGCTGCTGGACAGGGGCTCGGCTGTTGGGCACTGACAA
TTCCGTGGTGTTGTCGGGGAAATCATCGTCCTTTCCTTGGCTGCTCGCCTGTGTTGCCACCTGGATTCTG
CGCGGGACGTCCTTCTGCTACGTCCCTTCGGCCCTCAATCCAGCGGACCTTCCTTCCCGCGGCCTGCTGC
CGGCTCTGCGGCCTCTTCCGCGTCTTCGCCTTCGCCCTCAGACGAGTCGGATCTCCCTTTGGGCCGCCTC
CCCGCGTCGACTTTAAGACCAATGACTTACAAGGCAGCTGTAGATCTTAGCCACTTTTTAAAAGAAAAGG
GGGGACTGGAAGGGCTAATTCACTCCCAACGAAGACAAGATCTGCTTTTTGCTTGTACTGGGTCTCTCTG
GTTAGACCAGATCTGAGCCTGGGAGCTCTCTGGCTAACTAGGGAACCCACTGCTTAAGCCTCAATAAAGC
TTGCCTTGAGTGCTTCAAGTAGTGTGTGCCCGTCTGTTGTGTGACTCTGGTAACTAGAGATCCCTCAGAC
CCTTTTAGTCAGTGTGGAAAATCTCTAGCAGTACGTATAGTAGTTCATGTCATCTTATTATTCAGTATTT
ATAACTTGCAAAGAAATGAATATCAGAGAGTGAGAGGAACTTGTTTATTGCAGCTTATAATGGTTACAAA
TAAAGCAATAGCATCACAAATTTCACAAATAAAGCATTTTTTTCACTGCATTCTAGTTGTGGTTTGTCCA
AACTCATCAATGTATCTTATCATGTCTGGCTCTAGCTATCCCGCCCCTAACTCCGCCCATCCCGCCCCTA
ACTCCGCCCAGTTCCGCCCATTCTCCGCCCCATGGCTGACTAATTTTTTTTATTTATGCAGAGGCCGAGG
CCGCCTCGGCCTCTGAGCTATTCCAGAAGTAGTGAGGAGGCTTTTTTGGAGGCCTAGGGACGTACCCAAT
TCGCCCTATAGTGAGTCGTATTACGCGCGCTCACTGGCCGTCGTTTTACAACGTCGTGACTGGGAAAACC
CTGGCGTTACCCAACTTAATCGCCTTGCAGCACATCCCCCTTTCGCCAGCTGGCGTAATAGCGAAGAGGC
CCGCACCGATCGCCCTTCCCAACAGTTGCGCAGCCTGAATGGCGAATGGG
[124 nt withheld, positions 5371-5494]
C
[91 nt withheld, positions 5496-5586]
A
[49 nt withheld, positions 5588-5636]
CCTTTGACGTTGGAGTCCACGTTCTTT
[37 nt withheld, positions 5664-5700]
ACCCTATCTCGGTCTATTCTTTTGATTTATAAGGGATTTTGCCGATTTCGGCCTATTGGTTAAAAAATGA
GCTGATTTAACAAAAATTTAACGCGAATTTTAACAAAATATTAACGCTTACAATTTAGGTGGCACTTTTC
GGGGAAATGTGCGCGGAACCCCTATTTGTTTATTTTTCTAAATACATTCAAATATGTATCCGCTCATGAG
ACAATAACCCTGATAAATGCTTCAATAATATTGAAAAAGGAAGAGTATGAGTATTCAACATTTCCGTGTC
GCCCTTATTCCCTTTTTTGCGGCATTTTGCCTTCCTGTTTTTGCTCACCCAGAAACGCTGGTGAAAGTAA
AAGATGCTGAAGATCAGTTGGGTGCACGAGTGGGTTACATCGAACTGGATCTCAACAGCGGTAAGATCCT
TGAGAGTTTTCGCCCCGAAGAACGTTTTCCAATGATGAGCACTTTTAAAGTTCTGCTATGTGGCGCGGTA
TTATCCCGTATTGACGCCGGGCAAGAGCAACTCGGTCGCCGCATACACTATTCTCAGAATGACTTGGTTG
AGTACTCACCAGTCACAGAAAAGCATCTTACGGATGGCATGACAGTAAGAGAATTATGCAGTGCTGCCAT
AACCATGAGTGATAACACTGCGGCCAACTTACTTCTGACAACGATCGGAGGACCGAAGGAGCTAACCGCT
TTTTTGCACAACATGGGGGATCATGTAACTCGCCTTGATCGTTGGGAACCGGAGCTGAATGAAGCCATAC
CAAACGACGAGCGTGACACCACGATGCCTGTAGCAATGGCAACAACGTTGCGCAAACTATTAACTGGCGA
ACTACTTACTCTAGCTTCCCGGCAACAATTAATAGACTGGATGGAGGCGGATAAAGTTGCAGGACCACTT
CTGCGCTCGGCCCTTCCGGCTGGCTGGTTTATTGCTGATAAATCTGGAGCCGGTGAGCGTGGGTCTCGCG
GTATCATTGCAGCACTGGGGCCAGATGGTAAGCCCTCCCGTATCGTAGTTATCTACACGACGGGGAGTCA
GGCAACTATGGATGAACGAAATAGACAGATCGCTGAGATAGGTGCCTCACTGATTAAGCATTGGTAACTG
TCAGACCAAGTTTACTCATATATACTTTAGATTGATTTAAAACTTCATTTTTAATTTAAAAGGATCTAGG
TGAAGATCCTTTTTGATAATCTCATGACCAAAATCCCTTAACGTGAGTTTTCGTTCCACTGAGCGTCAGA
CCCCGTAGAAAAGATCAAAGGATCTTCTTGAGATCCTTTTTTTCTGCGCGTAATCTGCTGCTTGCAAACA
AAAAAACCACCGCTACCAGCGGTGGTTTGTTTGCCGGATCAAGAGCTACCAACTCTTTTTCCGAAGGTAA
CTGGCTTCAGCAGAGCGCAGATACCAAATACTGTTCTTCTAGTGTAGCCGTAGTTAGGCCACCACTTCAA
GAACTCTGTAGCACCGCCTACATACCTCGCTCTGCTAATCCTGTTACCAGTGGCTGCTGCCAGTGGCGAT
AAGTCGTGTCTTACCGGGTTGGACTCAAGACGATAGTTACCGGATAAGGCGCAGCGGTCGGGCTGAACGG
GGGGTTCGTGCACACAGCCCAGCTTGGAGCGAACGACCTACACCGAACTGAGATACCTACAGCGTGAGCT
ATGAGAAAGCGCCACGCTTCCCGAAGGGAGAAAGGCGGACAGGTATCCGGTAAGCGGCAGGGTCGGAACA
GGAGAGCGCACGAGGGAGCTTCCAGGGGGAAACGCCTGGTATCTTTATAGTCCTGTCGGGTTTCGCCACC
TCTGACTTGAGCGTCGATTTTTGTGATGCTCGTCAGGGGGGCGGAGCCTATGGAAAAACGCCAGCAACGC
GGCCTTTTTACGGTTCCTGGCCTTTTGCTGGCCTTTTGCTCACATGTTCTTTCCTGCGTTATCCCCTGAT
TCTGTGGATAACCGTATTACCGCCTTTGAGTGAGCTGATACCGCTCGCCGCAGCCGAACGACCGAGCGCA
GCGAGTCAGTGAGCGAGGAAGCGGAAGAGCGCCCAATACGCAAACCGCCTCTCCCCGCGCGTTGGCCGAT
TCATTAATGCAGCTGGCACGACAGGTTTCCCGACTGGAAAGCGGGCAGTGAGCGCAACGCAATTAATGTG
AGTTAGCTCACTCATTAGGCACCCCAGGCTTTACACTTTATGCTTCCGGCTCGTATGTTGTGTGGAATTG
TGAGCGGATAACAATTTCACACAGGAAACAGCTATGACCATGATTACGCCAAGCGCGCAATTAACCCTCA
CTAAAGGGAACAAAAGCTGGAGCTGCAAGC
Features (pLannotate 1.2.2; 27 found; start..end, strand, type, name):
      5..231     +  promoter       RSV promoter: Rous sarcoma virus enhancer/promoter
    232..412     +  LTR            5' LTR (truncated): truncated 5' long terminal repeat (LTR) from HIV-1
    459..584     +  misc_feature   HIV-1 Ψ: packaging signal of human immunodeficiency virus type 1
    568..931     +  CDS            HIV-1 gag (fragment): gag protein from human immunodeficiency virus 1; gag
   1077..1310    +  misc_feature   RRE: The Rev response element (RRE) of HIV-1 allows for Rev-dependent mRNA export from the nucleus to the cytoplasm.
   1687..1713    +  CDS            Rev (fragment): human immunodeficiency virus 1 (HIV-1) Rev protein; rev; enhances nuclear export of unspliced and incompletely spliced viral mRNAs
   1723..1840    +  misc_feature   cPPT/CTS: central polypurine tract and central termination sequence of HIV-1
   1909..2120    +  promoter       EF-1α core promoter: core promoter for human elongation factor EF-1α
   2215..2859    +  CDS            MOB1B: MOB1B_HUMAN - Also known as MOB4A, MOBKL1A. Experimental evidence at protein level: Swiss-Prot protein existence level 1. Activator of LATS1/2 in the Hippo signaling pathway which plays a pivotal role in organ size control and tumor suppression by restricting proliferation and promoting apoptosis. The core of this pathway is composed of a kinase cascade wherein STK3/MST2 and STK4/MST1, in complex with its regulatory protein SAV1, phosphorylates and activates LATS1/2 in complex with its regulatory protein MOB1, which in turn phosphorylates and inactivates YAP1 oncoprotein and WWTR1/TAZ. Phospho
   2983..3445    +  misc_feature   IRES: internal ribosome entry site (IRES) of the encephalomyocarditis virus (EMCV)
   3459..3878    +  CDS            bsr: BSR_BACCE - Experimental evidence at protein level: Swiss-Prot protein existence level 1. Catalyzes the deamination of the cytosine moiety of the antibiotics blasticidin S, cytomycin and acetylblasticidin S. From Bacillus cereus.
   3897..4485    +  misc_feature   WPRE: woodchuck hepatitis virus posttranscriptional regulatory element
   4536..4555    +  misc_feature   cPPT/CTS (fragment): central polypurine tract and central termination sequence of HIV-1
   4557..4790    +  LTR            3' LTR (ΔU3): self-inactivating 3' long terminal repeat (LTR) from HIV-1
   4868..4989    +  polyA_signal   SV40 poly(A) signal: SV40 polyadenylation signal
   5029..5164    +  rep_origin     SV40 ori: SV40 origin of replication
   5185..5203    -  promoter       T7 promoter: promoter for bacteriophage T7 RNA polymerase
   5211..5366    +  CDS            lacZα (fragment): LacZα fragment of β-galactosidase; lacZ fragment
   5371..5799    +  rep_origin     f1 ori (sequence partly withheld): f1 bacteriophage origin of replication; arrow indicates direction of (+) strand synthesis
   5852..5956    +  promoter       AmpR promoter: bla
   5957..6817    +  CDS            AmpR: β-lactamase; bla; confers resistance to ampicillin, carbenicillin, and related antibiotics
   6988..7576    +  rep_origin     ori: high-copy-number ColE1/pMB1/pBR322/pUC origin of replication
   7759..7851    +  CDS            lacI (fragment): lac repressor; lacI; The lac repressor binds to the lac operator to inhibit transcription in E. coli. This inhibition can be relieved by adding lactose or isopropyl-β-D-thiogalactopyranoside (IPTG).
   7864..7885    +  protein_bind   CAP binding site: CAP binding activates transcription in the presence of cAMP. E. coli catabolite activator protein
   7900..7930    +  promoter       lac promoter: promoter for the E. coli lac operon
   7938..7954    +  protein_bind   lac operator: The lac repressor binds to the lac operator to inhibit transcription in E. coli. This inhibition can be relieved by adding lactose or isopropyl-β-D-thiogalactopyranoside (IPTG). lac repressor encoded by lacI
   7999..8017    +  promoter       T3 promoter: promoter for bacteriophage T3 RNA polymerase
