[The description below was written by a language model from this plasmid's Addgene catalogue record and pLannotate feature annotations shown in this document.]
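Description:
HA-MOB1B is a lentiviral mammalian expression plasmid built on the LentiVi backbone for delivering and overexpressing human MOB1B cDNA with an N-terminal HA epitope tag. It is propagated in E. coli through a high-copy ColE1/pUC-type origin with ampicillin selection (AmpR under its own promoter). The backbone also carries an f1 origin, an SV40 origin and poly(A) signal, and remnants of a lac/lacZα cloning region flanked by T7 and T3 promoters.

The viral portion has a third-generation, self-inactivating layout. An RSV promoter drives a truncated HIV-1 5' LTR, followed by the Ψ packaging signal with a partial gag sequence, the Rev response element for Rev-dependent nuclear export of the genomic RNA, and the cPPT/CTS. The ΔU3 3' LTR prevents LTR-driven transcription after integration. Between these elements, the EFS promoter (annotated as the EF-1α core promoter) transcribes a bicistronic message. MOB1B comes first, followed by an EMCV IRES and the bsr blasticidin S deaminase gene, so blasticidin-resistant cells should also express the insert. A WPRE downstream enhances transcript stability and expression. The HA tag is listed in the catalogue fields but is not separately annotated in the feature table. The annotated MOB1B coding match is somewhat shorter than the stated 717 bp insert, which fits extra tag or linker sequence upstream.

MOB1B is a co-activator of the LATS1/2 kinases in the Hippo pathway, which phosphorylate and inactivate YAP and TAZ. The plasmid comes from a study of MARK2/MARK3 kinase dependencies in YAP/TAZ-driven human cancers. It is suited to stable or transient expression of tagged MOB1B, with the HA tag allowing detection or immunoprecipitation.
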