Addgene plasmid #229428: HA-MOB1B
Purpose: Lentiviral or overpexression of cDNA
Depositing lab: Christopher Vakoc. Depositing organization: Cold Spring Harbor Laboratory. Publication: MARK2/MARK3 kinases are catalytic co-dependencies of YAP/TAZ in human cancer. Klingbeil O, Skopelitis D, Tonelli C, Yoshimoto T, Alpsoy A, Panepinto MC, Minicozzi F, Merrill JR, Cafiero AM, Aggarwal D, Russo S, Ha T, Demerdash OE, Wee TL, Spector DL, Lyons SK, Tuveson DA, Cifani P, Vakoc CR. Cancer Discov. 2024 Jul 26. doi: 10.1158/2159-8290.CD-23-1529. PubMed 39058094.
Backbone
  Vector backbone: LentiVi
  Vector type: Mammalian Expression, Lentiviral
  Selectable markers: Blasticidin
Growth in bacteria
  Bacterial resistance: Ampicillin, 100 μg/mL
  Growth temperature: 37°C
  Growth strain: NEB Stable
  Copy number: High Copy
Gene/Insert
  Gene/Insert name: MOB1B
  Species: H. sapiens (human)
  Insert size (bp): 717
  Entrez Gene: MOB1B (a.k.a. MATS2, MOB4A, MOBKL1A)
  Promoter: EFS
  Tag / fusion protein: HA (N terminal on insert)
  Cloning method: Gibson Cloning
Terms and licenses: Academic/Nonprofit Terms; Industry Terms: Not Available to Industry
How to cite: HA-MOB1B was a gift from Christopher Vakoc (Addgene plasmid # 229428 ; http://n2t.net/addgene:229428 ; RRID:Addgene_229428)
